Addgene plasmid #19727: pCDNA3 Flag MKK7B2Jnk2a2
Depositing lab: Roger Davis. Depositing organization: University of Massachusetts, Worcester. Publication: The Bax subfamily of Bcl2-related proteins is essential for apoptotic signal transduction by c-Jun NH(2)-terminal kinase. Lei K, Nimnual A, Zong WX, Kennedy NJ, Flavell RA, Thompson CB, Bar-Sagi D, Davis RJ. Mol Cell Biol. 2002 Jul . 22(13):4929-42. 10.1128/MCB.22.13.4929-4942.2002 PubMed 12052897.
Backbone
  Vector backbone: pcDNA3
  Backbone manufacturer: invitrogen
  Backbone size w/o insert (bp): 5446
  Vector type: Mammalian Expression
Growth in bacteria
  Bacterial resistance: Ampicillin, 100 μg/mL
  Growth temperature: 37°C
  Growth strain: DH5alpha
  Copy number: High Copy
Gene/Insert
  Gene/Insert name: pCDNA3 FlagMKK7B2Jnk2a2 (alt names: MKK7; Jnk2)
  Species: H. sapiens (human), M. musculus (mouse)
  Insert size (bp): 2667
  Entrez Gene: MAPK9 (a.k.a. JNK-55, JNK2, JNK2A, JNK2ALPHA, JNK2B, JNK2BETA, PRKM9, SAPK, SAPK1a, p54a, p54aSAPK); Map2k7 (a.k.a. 5930412N11Rik, JNKK 2, Jnkk, Jnkk2, MAPKK 7, MEK 7, Mapkk7, Mek7, Mkk7, Prkm, Prkmk7, sek, sek2)
  Tag / fusion protein: Flag (N terminal on insert)
  Cloning method: Restriction Enzyme; 5′ cloning site Hind III (not destroyed); 3′ cloning site Hind III (not destroyed)
  Sequencing primers: 5′ T7; 3′ SP6
Terms and licenses: Academic/Nonprofit Terms; Industry Terms: Not Available to Industry
How to cite: pCDNA3 Flag MKK7B2Jnk2a2 was a gift from Roger Davis (Addgene plasmid # 19727 ; http://n2t.net/addgene:19727 ; RRID:Addgene_19727)
