[The description below was written by a language model from this plasmid's Addgene catalogue record.]
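Description:
pCDNA3 Flag MKK7B2Jnk2a2 is a mammalian expression plasmid built on the Invitrogen pcDNA3 backbone (about 5.4 kb without insert). It is maintained as a high-copy plasmid in E. coli under ampicillin selection. The record gives no feature table. The regulatory elements can therefore only be inferred from the standard pcDNA3 design, which normally drives the insert from the CMV immediate-early promoter, ends it with a bovine growth hormone polyadenylation signal, and carries an SV40-driven neomycin resistance cassette for G418 selection of stable mammalian lines. T7 and SP6 are listed as the sequencing primers, consistent with these promoter sites flanking the pcDNA3 polylinker.

The insert of roughly 2.7 kb was cloned into the Hind III site, which is preserved at both ends. Because a single enzyme was used, orientation is not fixed by the cloning strategy. The name, alternative names and gene links indicate a fusion of MKK7 (the β2 isoform, from mouse Map2k7) to JNK2 (the α2 isoform, from human MAPK9), with a Flag epitope at the N terminus of the insert. MKK7 is the MAP kinase kinase that directly phosphorylates and activates JNK. Joining the upstream kinase to its substrate in one polypeptide is a common way to obtain constitutively active JNK without applying a stress stimulus, though the record does not describe the junction or linker or state the activity of the fusion.

The associated publication concerns the requirement for Bax-subfamily Bcl2 proteins in JNK-mediated apoptotic signalling. This suggests the construct is used to switch on JNK2 signalling selectively in transfected mammalian cells, with the Flag tag allowing detection or immunoprecipitation of the fusion protein.
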