>Addgene plasmid #19727 | pCDNA3 Flag MKK7B2Jnk2a2 | addgene partial sequence | sequence record 26057 | 19727 with BGH-rev
CTATAGAATAGGGCCCCCCCCTCGAGTTTTTTTTTTTTTTTTTTCGGAAGAAAAGGGAAGGGTTTTATTC
TCAAGCGTCTAAGGATTTACAAACAAGGGTATTTTGTTTTAAAAAGGGAAGAGGGCAACACTGGTGGCCT
GAAGCTTGAGCTCGAGTCATCGACAGCCTTCAAGGGGTCCCGTCGAGGCATCAAGACTGCTGTCTGTGTC
TGAGGCCAGCGTCTGCTCAGTGGACATGGATGAAATGTCATTGATCGATGAAGACTGAGAAGGAGTGGCG
TTGCTACTTACTGCTGCATCTGAAGGCTGATCTTTTACAACACCATTCTTGCTTCTTTCTTCCCAATCCA
TGACTTCTTTGTAAATTAGCTCTTTCCATTCTTCAATTGCATGTTCTCTTTCTTCCAACTGGGCATCATA
AATTTGAGGTGGTGGGGCTTCTGCTTCGGCGGGGTCATACCAAACAGTGATGTATGGGTGACGCAGAGCT
TCGTCTACAGAGATCCGCTTGTCAGGATCAATCACTAACATTTTTGATAACAGATCTCTGGCTTGACTTG
TTTTTATTTTGTCTCGCTCAGAATTCTGATGGGAATATCCAATCTGGAAAGAGTTCTTCAAATTTGATTC
CAGGATACTTTGGTCTGTTTTCGACATAATTCCTC
