>Addgene plasmid #19727 | pCDNA3 Flag MKK7B2Jnk2a2 | addgene partial sequence | sequence record 64663 | CMV-F 5'-CGCAAATGGGCGGTAGGCGTG-3'
AGCTCTCTGGCTAACTAGAGAACCCACTGCTTACTGGCTTATCGAAATTAATACGACTCACTATAGGGAG
ACCCAAGCTTCGGCAGCCAACATGGACTATAAGGACGATGATGACAAAATGGCGGCGTCCTCCCTGGAGC
AGAAGCTGTCCCGCCTGGAAGCCAAGCTGAAGCAGGAGAACCGTGAGGCCCGCAGGAGGATCGACCTCAA
CTTGGATATCAGCCCACAGCGGCCCAGGCCCACCCTGCAACTCCCACTGGCCAACGATGGGGGCAGCCGC
TCACCATCCTCAGAGAGCTCCCCACAGCACCCTACACCCCCCACCCGGCCCCGCCACATGCTGGGGCTCC
CATCAACCTTGTTCACACCGCGCAGTATGGAGAGCATCGAGATTGACCAGAAGCTGCAGGAGATCATGAA
GCAGACAGGGTACCTGACTATCGGGGGCCAGCGTTATCAGGCAGAAATCAATGACTTGGAGAACTTGGGT
GAGATGGGCAGTGGTACCTGTGGTCAGGTGTGGAAGATGCGGTTCCGGAAGACAGGCCACATCATTGCTG
TTAAGCAAATGCGGCGCTCTGGGAACAAGGAAGAGAATAAGCGCATTTTGATGGACCTGGATGTAGTACT
CAAGAGCCATGACTGCCCTTACATCGTTCAGTGCTTTGGCACCTTCATCACCAACACAGACGTCTTTATT
GCCATGGAGCTCATGGGCACATGTGCAGAGAAGCTGAAGAAACGAATGCAGGGCCCCATTCCAGAGCGAA
TCCTGGGCAAGATGACTGTGGCGATTGTGAAAGCACTGTACTATCTGA
